>Addgene plasmid #210774 | pDL0_163 | addgene full sequence | sequence record 421274 | Addgene NGS Result
GTGGCTCTTCAGTGGACGAAAGGGCCTCGTGATACGCCTATTTTTATAGGTTAATGTCATGATAATAATG
GTTTCTTAGACGTCAGGTGGCACTTTTCGGGGAAATGTGCGCGGAACCCCTATTTGTTTATTTTTCTAAA
TACATTCAAATATGTATCCGCTCATGAGACAATAACCCTGATAAATGCTTCAATAATATTGAAAAAGGAA
GAGTATGCGCTCACGCAACTGGTCCAGAACCTTGACCGAACGCAGCGGTGGTAACGGCGCAGTGGCGGTT
TTCATGGCTTGTTATGACTGTTTTTTTTTGGGGTACAGTCTATGCCTCGGGCATCCAAGCAGCAAGCGCG
TTACGCCGTGGGTCGATGTTTGATGTTATGGAGCAGCAACGATGTTACGCAGCAGGGCAGTCGCCCTAAA
ACAAAGTTAAACATCATGAGGGAAGCGGTGATCGCCGAAGTATCGACTCAACTATCAGAGGTAGTTGGCG
TCATCGAGCGCCATCTCGAACCGACGTTGCTGGCCGTACATTTGTACGGCTCCGCAGTGGATGGCGGCCT
GAAGCCACACAGCGATATTGATTTGCTGGTTACGGTGACCGTAAGGCTTGATGAAACAACGCGGCGAGCT
TTGATCAACGACCTTTTGGAAACTTCGGCTTCCCCTGGAGAGAGCGAGATTCTCCGCGCTGTAGAAGTCA
CCATTGTTGTGCACGACGACATCATTCCGTGGCGTTATCCAGCTAAGCGCGAACTGCAATTTGGAGAATG
GCAGCGCAATGACATTCTTGCAGGTATCTTCGAGCCAGCCACGATCGACATTGATCTGGCTATCTTGCTG
ACAAAAGCAAGAGAACATAGCGTTGCCTTGGTAGGTCCAGCGGCGGAGGAACTCTTTGATCCGGTTCCTG
AACAGGATCTATTTGAGGCGCTAAATGAAACCTTAACGCTATGGAACTCGCCGCCCGACTGGGCTGGCGA
TGAGCGAAATGTAGTGCTTACGTTGTCCCGCATTTGGTACAGCGCAGTAACCGGCAAAATCGCGCCGAAG
GATGTCGCTGCCGACTGGGCAATGGAGCGCCTGCCGGCCCAGTATCAGCCCGTCATACTTGAAGCTAGAC
AGGCTTATCTTGGACAAGAAGAAGATCGCTTGGCCTCGCGCGCAGATCAGTTGGAAGAATTTGTCCATTA
CGTAAAAGGCGAGATCACCAAGGTAGTCGGCAAATAACTGTCAGACCAAGTTTACTCATATATACTTTAG
ATTGATTTAAAACTTCATTTTTAATTTAAAAGGATCTAGGTGAAGATCCTTTTTGATAATCTCATGACCA
AAATCCCTTAACGTGAGTTTTCGTTCCACTGAGCGTCAGACCCCGTAGAAAAGATCAAAGGATCTTCTTG
AGATCCTTTTTTTCTGCGCGTAATCTGCTGCTTGCAAACAAAAAAACCACCGCTACCAGCGGTGGTTTGT
TTGCCGGATCAAGAGCTACCAACTCTTTTTCCGAAGGTAACTGGCTTCAGCAGAGCGCAGATACCAAATA
CTGTTCTTCTAGTGTAGCCGTAGTTAGGCCACCACTTCAAGAACTCTGTAGCACCGCCTACATACCTCGC
TCTGCTAATCCTGTTACCAGTGGCTGCTGCCAGTGGCGATAAGTCGTGTCTTACCGGGTTGGACTCAAGA
CGATAGTTACCGGATAAGGCGCAGCGGTCGGGCTGAACGGGGGGTTCGTGCACACAGCCCAGCTTGGAGC
GAACGACCTACACCGAACTGAGATACCTACAGCGTGAGCTATGAGAAAGCGCCACGCTTCCCGAAGGGAG
AAAGGCGGACAGGTATCCGGTAAGCGGCAGGGTCGGAACAGGAGAGCGCACGAGGGAGCTTCCAGGGGGA
AACGCCTGGTATCTTTATAGTCCTGTCGGGTTTCGCCACCTCTGACTTGAGCGTCGATTTTTGTGATGCT
CGTCAGGGGGGCGGAGCCTATGGAAAAACGCCAGCAACGCGGCCTTTTTACGGTTCCTGGCCTTTTGCTG
GCCTTTTGCTCACATGTTCTTTCCTGCGTTATCCCCTGATTCTGTGGATAACCGTATTACCGCCTTTGAG
TGAGCTGATACCGCTCGCCGCAGCCGAACGACCGAGCGCAGCGAGTCAGTGAGCGAGGAAGCGGAAGAGC
GCCCAATACGCAAACCGCCTCTCCCCGCGCGTTGGCCGATTCATTAATCACTCTGTGGTCTCAAGGTTCC
GGCGCCACCAACTTCTCCCTCCTCAAGCAGGCCGGCGACGTGGAGGAGAACCCGGGCCCGGGTGTGAGAC
CACGAA
Features (pLannotate 1.2.2; 7 found; start..end, strand, type, name):
    110..214     +  promoter       AmpR promoter: bla
    205..285     -  CDS            int (fragment): INT2_ECOLX - Protein inferred from homology: Swiss-Prot protein existence level 3. Putative integrase believed to be involved in the insertion of antibiotic resistance genes into plasmids and transposons. From Escherichia coli.
    373..429     +  CDS            GmR (fragment): gentamycin acetyltransferase; aacC1; confers resistance to gentamycin
    436..1224    +  CDS            aadA: S3AD_ECOLX - Experimental evidence at protein level: Swiss-Prot protein existence level 1. Mediates bacterial resistance to the antibiotics streptomycin and spectinomycin. From Escherichia coli.
   1398..1986    +  rep_origin     ori: high-copy-number ColE1/pMB1/pBR322/pUC origin of replication
   2169..2218    +  CDS            lacI (fragment): lac repressor; lacI; The lac repressor binds to the lac operator to inhibit transcription in E. coli. This inhibition can be relieved by adding lactose or isopropyl-β-D-thiogalactopyranoside (IPTG).
   2270..2285    +  rep_origin     oriV (fragment): incP origin of replication
