[The description below was written by a language model from this plasmid's Addgene catalogue record and pLannotate feature annotations shown in this document.]
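Description:
pDL0_163 is a small (about 2.3 kb) bacterial part-storage plasmid built on the EC15457 backbone and catalogued as a plant expression / synthetic biology vector. Its only payload is a 71 bp insert encoding the P2A "skipping" peptide from porcine teschovirus-1. The "C1" label in the stated purpose and the "0" in the name suggest a position-defined basic part in a modular cloning scheme, although the record does not describe the assembly standard, flanking restriction sites or overhangs. The catalogue lists the backbone size as 71 bp, which appears to duplicate the insert size rather than describe the backbone.

The annotated features are almost entirely maintenance elements. An aadA coding sequence, lying downstream of a bla (AmpR) promoter, confers spectinomycin/streptomycin resistance and matches the listed spectinomycin selection. A high-copy ColE1/pUC-type origin supports replication in E. coli. The short integrase, gentamicin acetyltransferase, lacI and oriV hits are only fragments, most likely remnants of the resistance cassette and backbone lineage rather than functional parts. The P2A insert itself was not picked up by the automated annotation. No plant promoter, terminator, reporter or T-DNA border is annotated, so the plasmid is not an expression construct on its own.

A 2A peptide placed in frame between two open reading frames causes the ribosome to skip a peptide bond, so that separate proteins are produced from one transcript. This part would therefore serve as a linker module for assembling multi-gene coding units. The associated publication concerns inducible synthetic circuits controlling pigmentation in grasses.
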