Addgene plasmid #210774: pDL0_163
Purpose: C1_Porcine techovirus-1 P2A skipping peptide (P2A)
Depositing lab: Dmitri Nusinow. Depositing organization: Donald Danforth Plant Science Center. Publication: Remote Sensing of Endogenous Pigmentation by Inducible Synthetic Circuits in Grasses. Lee DY, Acosta-Gamboa L, Saleh L, Pathak S, Swyers N, Morgan A, Meerdink S, Kuzio C, Calderon S, Sheng H, Kenney S, Zare A, Gehan M, Nusinow DA. Plant Biotechnol J. 2025 Dec 5. doi: 10.1111/pbi.70480. PubMed 41351300.
Backbone
  Vector backbone: EC15457
  Backbone size w/o insert (bp): 71
  Total vector size (bp): 2314
  Vector type: Plant Expression, Synthetic Biology
Growth in bacteria
  Bacterial resistance: Spectinomycin, 50 μg/mL
  Growth temperature: 37°C
  Growth strain: DH5alpha
  Copy number: Unknown
Gene/Insert
  Gene/Insert name: P2A Skipping peptide
  Species: Porcine techovirus-1
  Insert size (bp): 71
Terms and licenses: Academic/Nonprofit Terms; Industry Terms: Not Available to Industry
Depositor comments: Please visit https://doi.org/10.1101/2025.06.20.660755 for bioRxiv preprint.
How to cite: pDL0_163 was a gift from Dmitri Nusinow (Addgene plasmid # 210774 ; http://n2t.net/addgene:210774 ; RRID:Addgene_210774)
